Addgene plasmid #230526: AiP1316 - pAAV-AiE2010m-minBG-SYFP2-WPRE3-BGHpA
Purpose: AiE2010m is an enhancer sequence, designed to drive AAV-mediated transgene expression in specific populations of brain cells
Depositing lab: Allen Institute for Brain Science & Bosiljka Tasic. Depositing organization: Allen Institute. Publication: A suite of enhancer AAVs and transgenic mouse lines for genetic access to cortical cell types. Ben-Simon Y, Hooper M, Narayan S, Daigle TL, Dwivedi D, Way SW, Oster A, Stafford DA, Mich JK, Taormina MJ, Martinez RA, Opitz-Araya X, Roth JR, Alexander JR, Allen S, Amster A, Arbuckle J, Ayala A, Baker PM, Bakken TE, Barcelli T, Barta S, Bendrick J, Bertagnolli D, Bielstein C, Bishwakarma P, Bowlus J, Boyer G, Brouner K, Casian B, Casper T, Chakka AB, Chakrabarty R, Chance RK, Chavan S, Clark M, Colbert K, Collman F, Daniel S, Departee M, DiValentin P, Donadio N, Dotson N, Egdorf T, Fliss T, Gabitto M, Garcia J, Gary A, Gasperini M, Gloe J, Goldy J, Gore BB, Graybuck L, Greisman N, Haeseleer F, Halterman C, Haradon Z, Hastings SD, Helback O, Ho W, Hockemeyer D, Huang C, Huff S, Hunker A, Johansen N, Jones D, Juneau Z, Kalmbach B, Kannan M, Khem S, Kussick E, Kutsal R, Larsen R, Lee C, Lee AY, Leibly M, Lenz GH, Li S, Liang E, Lusk N, Madigan Z, Malloy J, Malone J, McCue R, Melchor J, Mollenkopf T, Moosman S, Morin E, Newman D, Ng L, Ngo K, Omstead V, Otto S, Oyama A, Pena N, Pham T, Phillips E, Pom CA, Potekhina L, Ransford S, Ray PL, Rette D, Reynoldson C, Rimorin C, Rocha D, Ruiz A, Sanchez REA, Sawyer L, Sedeno-Cortes A, Sevigny JP, Shapovalova N, Shepard N, Shulga L, Sigler AR, Siverts L, Soliman S, Somasundaram S, Staats B, Stewart K, Szelenyi E, Tieu M, Trader C, Tran A, van Velthoven CTJ, Walker M, Wang Y, Weed N, Wirthlin M, Wood T, Wynalda B, Yao Z, Zhou T, Ariza J, Dee N, Reding M, Ronellenfitch K, Mufti S, Sunkin SM, Smith KA, Esposito L, Waters J, Thyagarajan B, Yao S, Lein ES, Zeng H, Levi BP, Ngai J, Ting JT, Tasic B. Cell. 2025 May 16:S0092-8674(25)00513-6. doi: 10.1016/j.cell.2025.05.002. PubMed 40403729.
Backbone
  Vector backbone: pAAV2
  Vector type: AAV
Growth in bacteria
  Bacterial resistance: Ampicillin, 100 μg/mL
  Growth temperature: 37°C
  Growth strain: NEB Stable
  Copy number: High Copy
Gene/Insert
  Gene/Insert name: SYFP2
  Species: Synthetic
  Promoter: minBG
  Cloning method: Restriction Enzyme; 5′ cloning site MluI (unknown if destroyed); 3′ cloning site SacI (unknown if destroyed)
Terms and licenses: Academic/Nonprofit Terms; Industry Terms: Not Available to Industry
How to cite: AiP1316 - pAAV-AiE2010m-minBG-SYFP2-WPRE3-BGHpA was a gift from Allen Institute for Brain Science & Bosiljka Tasic (Addgene plasmid # 230526 ; http://n2t.net/addgene:230526 ; RRID:Addgene_230526)
