[The description below was written by a language model from this plasmid's Addgene catalogue record and pLannotate feature annotations shown in this document.]
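Description:
AiP1316 - pAAV-AiE2010m-minBG-SYFP2-WPRE3-BGHpA is an AAV transfer plasmid built on a pAAV2 backbone, intended for packaging a recombinant adeno-associated virus genome that reports enhancer activity in the brain. In bacteria it is maintained as a high-copy plasmid through a ColE1/pUC-type origin and selected with ampicillin via the β-lactamase gene and its own promoter. An f1 phage origin is also present, along with short annotated remnants of the pBR322 bom and rop regions that appear to be backbone leftovers. The full sequence record is about 4.8 kb.

The payload lies between AAV2 inverted terminal repeats, which provide the signals for replication and encapsidation of the intervening DNA. The left ITR is annotated only as two short fragments, while the right one is detected in full. Per the name and catalogue fields, the AiE2010m enhancer sits upstream of the minimal minBG promoter. Neither element is called out in the feature table, but they presumably occupy the unannotated stretch between the left ITR and the reporter. A minimal promoter has little activity on its own, so expression depends largely on the enhancer, which is described as designed to drive transgene expression in specific populations of brain cells. The record does not state which populations. The reporter is SYFP2, a rapidly maturing monomeric yellow fluorescent protein, followed by WPRE3, a shortened woodchuck hepatitis virus posttranscriptional element (seen as two WPRE fragments) that boosts transcript expression, and the bovine growth hormone polyadenylation signal. The construct is used to label enhancer-defined cell types with fluorescence after viral delivery, as part of a larger set of enhancer AAV tools for cortical cell types.
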