Features (pLannotate 1.2.2; 14 found; start..end, strand, type, name):
     12..39      +  repeat_region  AAV2 ITR (fragment): inverted terminal repeat of adeno-associated virus serotype 2 inverted
     68..95      +  repeat_region  AAV2 ITR (fragment): inverted terminal repeat of adeno-associated virus serotype 2 inverted
    843..1559    +  CDS            SYFP2: SYFP2 is a basic (constitutively fluorescent) yellow fluorescent protein published in 2006, derived from Aequorea victoria. It is reported to be a very rapidly-maturing monomer with moderate acid sensitivity.
   1599..1756    +  misc_feature   WPRE (fragment): woodchuck hepatitis virus posttranscriptional regulatory element
   1762..1842    +  misc_feature   WPRE (fragment): woodchuck hepatitis virus posttranscriptional regulatory element
   1859..1970    +  polyA_signal   bGH poly(A) signal: bovine growth hormone polyadenylation signal
   2088..2228    +  repeat_region  AAV2 ITR: inverted terminal repeat of adeno-associated virus serotype 2 inverted
   2233..2284    -  misc_feature   bom (fragment): basis of mobility region from pBR322
   2303..2758    +  rep_origin     f1 ori (sequence partly withheld): f1 bacteriophage origin of replication; arrow indicates direction of (+) strand synthesis
   2759..2808    -  misc_feature   bom (fragment): basis of mobility region from pBR322
   2910..2945    -  CDS            rop (fragment): Rop protein, which maintains plasmids at low copy number; rop
   3040..3144    +  promoter       AmpR promoter: bla
   3145..4005    +  CDS            AmpR: β-lactamase; bla; confers resistance to ampicillin, carbenicillin, and related antibiotics
   4176..4764    +  rep_origin     ori: high-copy-number ColE1/pMB1/pBR322/pUC origin of replication
>Addgene plasmid #230526 | AiP1316 - pAAV-AiE2010m-minBG-SYFP2-WPRE3-BGHpA | addgene full sequence | sequence record 461949 | Addgene NGS Result
CCTGCAGGCAGCTGCGCGCTCGCTCGCTCACTGAGGCCGCCCGGGCGTCGGGCGACCTTTGGTCGCCCGG
CCTCAGTGAGCGAGCGAGCGCGCAGAGAGGGAGTGGCCAACTCCATCACTAGGGGTTCCTGCGGCCGCAC
GCGTATGTGTCTTTTACTCTGATCCTCCTGTTTTTACCTTCCAAGTGCTGGAATCACAGACATATACCAC
TGTGCATAGCATCATTACAATGTTATAGTTTTTCACACTATGCCTTGACTTTTTGGAAAGGCAAACCACC
TCTTGGATTTCTCCTTCCTTCTCTATCTCTCTCTCTCTCTCTTCCTCCCTCCGTCCCTCCATCTCTTCCT
CCTTCCCATTTTCTTCTCTCCCTATTTGGACACAATATAAAATAATTTAGATGAGGTGAGTTAAATTGTG
AACAAAGTATGTGCCTATACATGGTTGTAAATCAGCTTATCAAAGTGTAATATTAGAAGAATTTATAAAA
ATGATAAAATTCATACTCAAAGTTCTGTGTAAAGCAATAATAGCTTTATCTCCTTTTAGTTATCTTGAGT
CTTTCTATGACTAACAACTCCCTCATAGGCATCTTAAAGAGCAGTAAGCATAAGTAGATTCCAAATGGGA
AGGGAGAAGTGTGAACCATCACTTTCATCCAGACTTGTAGATATATCTGCTGCATTTTCAGAAACCAGAA
ACAGACAGTGTTCTTTATCTCCATTGAGTCTAGTGTAGCAACAGAGCTCGGGCTGGGCATAAAAGTCAGG
GCAGAGCCATCTATTGCTTACATTTGCTTCTGGGATCCAGATCTTTCGAAGCTAGCGCTACCGGTCGCCA
CCATGGTGAGCAAGGGCGAGGAGCTGTTCACCGGGGTGGTGCCCATCCTGGTCGAGCTGGACGGCGACGT
AAACGGCCACAAGTTCAGCGTGTCCGGCGAGGGCGAGGGCGATGCCACCTACGGCAAGCTGACCCTGAAG
CTGATCTGCACCACCGGCAAGCTGCCCGTGCCCTGGCCCACCCTCGTGACCACCCTGGGCTACGGCGTGC
AGTGCTTCGCCCGCTACCCCGACCACATGAAGCAGCACGACTTCTTCAAGTCCGCCATGCCCGAAGGCTA
CGTCCAGGAGCGCACCATCTTCTTCAAGGACGACGGCAACTACAAGACCCGCGCCGAGGTGAAGTTCGAG
GGCGACACCCTGGTGAACCGCATCGAGCTGAAGGGCATCGACTTCAAGGAGGACGGCAACATCCTGGGGC
ACAAGCTGGAGTACAACTACAACAGCCACAACGTCTATATCACCGCCGACAAGCAGAAGAACGGCATCAA
GGCCAACTTCAAGATCCGCCACAACATCGAGGACGGCGGCGTGCAGCTCGCCGACCACTACCAGCAGAAC
ACCCCCATCGGCGACGGCCCCGTGCTGCTGCCCGACAACCACTACCTGAGCTACCAGTCCAAGCTGAGCA
AAGACCCCAACGAGAAGCGCGATCACATGGTCCTGCTGGAGTTCGTGACCGCCGCCGGGATCACTCTCGG
CATGGACGAGCTGTACAAGTAAGTCGACGGCGCGCCGCGGCCGCGAATTCGATATCATAATCAACCTCTG
GATTACAAAATTTGTGAAAGATTGACTGGTATTCTTAACTATGTTGCTCCTTTTACGCTATGTGGATACG
CTGCTTTAATGCCTTTGTATCATGCTATTGCTTCCCGTATGGCTTTCATTTTCTCCTCCTTGTATAAATC
CTGGTTAGTTCTTGCCACGGCGGAACTCATCGCCGCCTGCCTTGCCCGCTGCTGGACAGGGGCTCGGCTG
TTGGGCACTGACAATTCCGTGGCTCGAGAGATCTTCGACTGTGCCTTCTAGTTGCCAGCCATCTGTTGTT
TGCCCCTCCCCCGTGCCTTCCTTGACCCTGGAAGGTGCCACTCCCACTGTCCTTTCCTAATAAAATGAGG
AAATTGCATCGCATTGTCTGAGTAGGTGTCATTCTATTCTGGGGGGTGGGGTGGGGCAGGACAGCAAGGG
GGAGGATTGGGAAGACAATAGCAGGCATGAGATCTCACGTGCGGACCGAGCGGCCGCAGGAACCCCTAGT
GATGGAGTTGGCCACTCCCTCTCTGCGCGCTCGCTCGCTCACTGAGGCCGGGCGACCAAAGGTCGCCCGA
CGCCCGGGCTTTGCCCGGGCGGCCTCAGTGAGCGAGCGAGCGCGCAGCTGCCTGCAGGGGCGCCTGATGC
GGTATTTTCTCCTTACGCATCTGTGCGGTATTTCACACCGCATA
[95 nt withheld, positions 2285-2379]
T
[46 nt withheld, positions 2381-2426]
C
[141 nt withheld, positions 2428-2568]
CCTTTGACGTTGGAGTCCACGTTCTTT
[37 nt withheld, positions 2596-2632]
ACTCTATCTCGGGCTATTCTTTTGATTTATAAGGGATTTTGCCGATTTCGGTCTATTGGTTAAAAAATGA
GCTGATTTAACAAAAATTTAACGCGAATTTTAACAAAATATTAACGTTTACAATTTTATGGTGCACTCTC
AGTACAATCTGCTCTGATGCCGCATAGTTAAGCCAGCCCCGACACCCGCCAACACCCGCTGACGCGCCCT
GACGGGCTTGTCTGCTCCCGGCATCCGCTTACAGACAAGCTGTGACCGTCTCCGGGAGCTGCATGTGTCA
GAGGTTTTCACCGTCATCACCGAAACGCGCGAGACGAAAGGGCCTCGTGATACGCCTATTTTTATAGGTT
AATGTCATGATAATAATGGTTTCTTAGACGTCAGGTGGCACTTTTCGGGGAAATGTGCGCGGAACCCCTA
TTTGTTTATTTTTCTAAATACATTCAAATATGTATCCGCTCATGAGACAATAACCCTGATAAATGCTTCA
ATAATATTGAAAAAGGAAGAGTATGAGTATTCAACATTTCCGTGTCGCCCTTATTCCCTTTTTTGCGGCA
TTTTGCCTTCCTGTTTTTGCTCACCCAGAAACGCTGGTGAAAGTAAAAGATGCTGAAGATCAGTTGGGTG
CACGAGTGGGTTACATCGAACTGGATCTCAACAGCGGTAAGATCCTTGAGAGTTTTCGCCCCGAAGAACG
TTTTCCAATGATGAGCACTTTTAAAGTTCTGCTATGTGGCGCGGTATTATCCCGTATTGACGCCGGGCAA
GAGCAACTCGGTCGCCGCATACACTATTCTCAGAATGACTTGGTTGAGTACTCACCAGTCACAGAAAAGC
ATCTTACGGATGGCATGACAGTAAGAGAATTATGCAGTGCTGCCATAACCATGAGTGATAACACTGCGGC
CAACTTACTTCTGACAACGATCGGAGGACCGAAGGAGCTAACCGCTTTTTTGCACAACATGGGGGATCAT
GTAACTCGCCTTGATCGTTGGGAACCGGAGCTGAATGAAGCCATACCAAACGACGAGCGTGACACCACGA
TGCCTGTAGCAATGGCAACAACGTTGCGCAAACTATTAACTGGCGAACTACTTACTCTAGCTTCCCGGCA
ACAATTAATAGACTGGATGGAGGCGGATAAAGTTGCAGGACCACTTCTGCGCTCGGCCCTTCCGGCTGGC
TGGTTTATTGCTGATAAATCTGGAGCCGGTGAGCGTGGGTCTCGCGGTATCATTGCAGCACTGGGGCCAG
ATGGTAAGCCCTCCCGTATCGTAGTTATCTACACGACGGGGAGTCAGGCAACTATGGATGAACGAAATAG
ACAGATCGCTGAGATAGGTGCCTCACTGATTAAGCATTGGTAACTGTCAGACCAAGTTTACTCATATATA
CTTTAGATTGATTTAAAACTTCATTTTTAATTTAAAAGGATCTAGGTGAAGATCCTTTTTGATAATCTCA
TGACCAAAATCCCTTAACGTGAGTTTTCGTTCCACTGAGCGTCAGACCCCGTAGAAAAGATCAAAGGATC
TTCTTGAGATCCTTTTTTTCTGCGCGTAATCTGCTGCTTGCAAACAAAAAAACCACCGCTACCAGCGGTG
GTTTGTTTGCCGGATCAAGAGCTACCAACTCTTTTTCCGAAGGTAACTGGCTTCAGCAGAGCGCAGATAC
CAAATACTGTTCTTCTAGTGTAGCCGTAGTTAGGCCACCACTTCAAGAACTCTGTAGCACCGCCTACATA
CCTCGCTCTGCTAATCCTGTTACCAGTGGCTGCTGCCAGTGGCGATAAGTCGTGTCTTACCGGGTTGGAC
TCAAGACGATAGTTACCGGATAAGGCGCAGCGGTCGGGCTGAACGGGGGGTTCGTGCACACAGCCCAGCT
TGGAGCGAACGACCTACACCGAACTGAGATACCTACAGCGTGAGCTATGAGAAAGCGCCACGCTTCCCGA
AGGGAGAAAGGCGGACAGGTATCCGGTAAGCGGCAGGGTCGGAACAGGAGAGCGCACGAGGGAGCTTCCA
GGGGGAAACGCCTGGTATCTTTATAGTCCTGTCGGGTTTCGCCACCTCTGACTTGAGCGTCGATTTTTGT
GATGCTCGTCAGGGGGGCGGAGCCTATGGAAAAACGCCAGCAACGCGGCCTTTTTACGGTTCCTGGCCTT
TTGCTGGCCTTTTGCTCACATGT
